Addgene plasmid #87914: p-EGFP-C1-Flag-mFmr1(D)
Purpose: Expresses mouse FMRP-EGFP fusion with phosphorylation mimic S499D.
Depositing lab: Stephanie Ceman. Publication: Identification and characterization of the methyl arginines in the fragile X mental retardation protein Fmrp. Stetler A, Winograd C, Sayegh J, Cheever A, Patton E, Zhang X, Clarke S, Ceman S. Hum Mol Genet. 2006 Jan 1;15(1):87-96. Epub 2005 Nov 30. 10.1093/hmg/ddi429 PubMed 16319129.
Backbone
  Vector backbone: pEGPF-C1
  Backbone manufacturer: BD Biosciences
  Backbone size w/o insert (bp): 4700
  Total vector size (bp): 6450
  Vector type: Mammalian Expression
Growth in bacteria
  Bacterial resistance: Kanamycin, 50 μg/mL
  Growth temperature: 37°C
  Growth strain: DH5alpha
  Copy number: High Copy
Gene/Insert
  Gene/Insert name: Fmr1
  Species: M. musculus (mouse)
  Insert size (bp): 1750
  Mutation: S499D
  Entrez Gene: Fmr1 (a.k.a. FMRP, Fmr-1)
  Tag / fusion protein: Flag (N terminal on insert); eGFP (N terminal on backbone)
  Cloning method: Restriction Enzyme; 5′ cloning site EcoRI (not destroyed); 3′ cloning site SacII (not destroyed)
  Sequencing primers: 5′ EGFP-C
Terms and licenses: Academic/Nonprofit Terms; Industry Terms: Not Available to Industry
How to cite: p-EGFP-C1-Flag-mFmr1(D) was a gift from Stephanie Ceman (Addgene plasmid # 87914 ; http://n2t.net/addgene:87914 ; RRID:Addgene_87914)
