[The description below was written by a language model from this plasmid's Addgene catalogue record and pLannotate feature annotations shown in this document.]
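Description:
p-EGFP-C1-Flag-mFmr1(D) is a mammalian expression plasmid built on the pEGFP-C1 backbone that produces mouse fragile X mental retardation protein (FMRP, encoded by Fmr1) as a fluorescent, epitope-tagged fusion. Transcription is driven by the human cytomegalovirus immediate early enhancer and promoter and terminated by an SV40 polyadenylation signal. The open reading frame begins with EGFP, continues through a short stretch of the multiple cloning site into a FLAG epitope, and then runs into the Fmr1 coding sequence, which was inserted between the EcoRI and SacII sites. Both tags therefore sit at the N terminus of FMRP, with EGFP outermost. The insert carries the S499D substitution, in which aspartate replaces serine 499 to mimic constitutive phosphorylation at that site.

In bacteria the plasmid is maintained at high copy number from a ColE1/pUC-type origin and selected with kanamycin. The single NeoR/KanR gene (Tn5 aminoglycoside phosphotransferase) lies behind tandem bacterial (bla) and SV40 early promoters and is followed by an HSV TK polyadenylation signal. This arrangement gives kanamycin resistance in E. coli and also permits G418 selection of transfected mammalian cells. An f1 origin is also present. The sequenced record is 6,592 nt, slightly larger than the catalogue total of about 6,450 bp, and the annotated Fmr1 coding region is somewhat longer than the listed insert size. Short annotated fragments of SV40 large T antigen, ble and the bGH poly(A) signal appear to be backbone remnants rather than functional elements.

The construct is suited to transient or stable expression for visualising the phosphomimetic FMRP by fluorescence, and to detecting or immunoprecipitating it through the FLAG or GFP tags.
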