Features (pLannotate 1.2.2; 18 found; start..end, strand, type, name):
      1..304     +  enhancer       CMV enhancer: human cytomegalovirus immediate early enhancer
    305..508     +  promoter       CMV promoter: human cytomegalovirus (CMV) immediate early promoter
    553..1269    +  CDS            EGFP: EGFP is a basic (constitutively fluorescent) green fluorescent protein published in 1996, derived from Aequorea victoria. It is reported to be a rapidly-maturing weak dimer with moderate acid sensitivity.
   1270..1304    +  misc_feature   MCS (fragment): multiple cloning site
   1315..1335    +  CDS            FLAG (fragment): FLAG® epitope tag, followed by an enterokinase cleavage site
   1336..3171    +  CDS            Fmr1: FMR1_MOUSE - Also known as Fmr-1 From Mus musculus (Mouse).
   3180..3201    +  misc_feature   MCS (fragment): multiple cloning site
   3213..3297    +  CDS            large T antigen (fragment): large T antigen from SV40 (simian virus 40)
   3320..3441    +  polyA_signal   SV40 poly(A) signal: SV40 polyadenylation signal
   3475..3903    -  rep_origin     f1 ori (sequence partly withheld): f1 bacteriophage origin of replication; arrow indicates direction of (+) strand synthesis
   3930..4034    +  promoter       AmpR promoter: bla
   4036..4393    +  promoter       SV40 promoter: SV40 enhancer and early promoter
   4428..5222    +  CDS            NeoR/KanR: aminoglycoside phosphotransferase from Tn5; aph(3')-II (or nptII); confers resistance to neomycin, kanamycin, and G418 (Geneticin®)
   5243..5395    +  CDS            ble (fragment): BLE_KLEPN - Experimental evidence at protein level: Swiss-Prot protein existence level 1. Binding protein with a strong affinity to the bleomycin family of antibiotics. Binds to CL990; an antimitotic-antibiotic compound. From Klebsiella pneumoniae.
   5454..5501    +  polyA_signal   HSV TK poly(A) signal: herpes simplex virus thymidine kinase polyadenylation signal (Cole and Stacy, 1985)
   5592..5608    -  polyA_signal   bGH poly(A) signal (fragment): bovine growth hormone polyadenylation signal
   5830..6418    +  rep_origin     ori: high-copy-number ColE1/pMB1/pBR322/pUC origin of replication
   6533..6592    +  enhancer       CMV enhancer (fragment): human cytomegalovirus immediate early enhancer
>Addgene plasmid #87914 | p-EGFP-C1-Flag-mFmr1(D) | addgene full sequence | sequence record 176829 | Addgene NGS Result
CGTTACATAACTTACGGTAAATGGCCCGCCTGGCTGACCGCCCAACGACCCCCGCCCATTGACGTCAATA
ATGACGTATGTTCCCATAGTAACGCCAATAGGGACTTTCCATTGACGTCAATGGGTGGAGTATTTACGGT
AAACTGCCCACTTGGCAGTACATCAAGTGTATCATATGCCAAGTACGCCCCCTATTGACGTCAATGACGG
TAAATGGCCCGCCTGGCATTATGCCCAGTACATGACCTTATGGGACTTTCCTACTTGGCAGTACATCTAC
GTATTAGTCATCGCTATTACCATGGTGATGCGGTTTTGGCAGTACATCAATGGGCGTGGATAGCGGTTTG
ACTCACGGGGATTTCCAAGTCTCCACCCCATTGACGTCAATGGGAGTTTGTTTTGGCACCAAAATCAACG
GGACTTTCCAAAATGTCGTAACAACTCCGCCCCATTGACGCAAATGGGCGGTAGGCGTGTACGGTGGGAG
GTCTATATAAGCAGAGCTGGTTTAGTGAACCGTCAGATCCGCTAGCGCTACCGGTCGCCACCATGGTGAG
CAAGGGCGAGGAGCTGTTCACCGGGGTGGTGCCCATCCTGGTCGAGCTGGACGGCGACGTAAACGGCCAC
AAGTTCAGCGTGTCCGGCGAGGGCGAGGGCGATGCCACCTACGGCAAGCTGACCCTGAAGTTCATCTGCA
CCACCGGCAAGCTGCCCGTGCCCTGGCCCACCCTCGTGACCACCCTGACCTACGGCGTGCAGTGCTTCAG
CCGCTACCCCGACCACATGAAGCAGCACGACTTCTTCAAGTCCGCCATGCCCGAAGGCTACGTCCAGGAG
CGCACCATCTTCTTCAAGGACGACGGCAACTACAAGACCCGCGCCGAGGTGAAGTTCGAGGGCGACACCC
TGGTGAACCGCATCGAGCTGAAGGGCATCGACTTCAAGGAGGACGGCAACATCCTGGGGCACAAGCTGGA
GTACAACTACAACAGCCACAACGTCTATATCATGGCCGACAAGCAGAAGAACGGCATCAAGGTGAACTTC
AAGATCCGCCACAACATCGAGGACGGCAGCGTGCAGCTCGCCGACCACTACCAGCAGAACACCCCCATCG
GCGACGGCCCCGTGCTGCTGCCCGACAACCACTACCTGAGCACCCAGTCCGCCCTGAGCAAAGACCCCAA
CGAGAAGCGCGATCACATGGTCCTGCTGGAGTTCGTGACCGCCGCCGGGATCACTCTCGGCATGGACGAG
CTGTACAAGTCCGGACTCAGATCTCGAGCTCAAGCTTCGAATTCGATGGAGGACTACAAGGACGACGATG
ACAAGGAGCTGGTGGTGGAAGTGCGGGGCTCCAATGGCGCTTTCTACAAGGCATTTGTAAAAGATGTCCA
TGAAGATTCTATAACAGTTGCTTTTGAAAACAACTGGCAACCAGAGAGACAGATTCCATTCCATGATGTG
AGATTCCCACCACCTGTAGGTTATAATAAAGATATAAACGAAAGTGATGAAGTTGAGGTTTATTCCAGAG
CAAATGAAAAAGAGCCTTGCTGTTGGTGGTTAGCTAAAGTGAGGATGATAAAGGGTGAGTTTTATGTGAT
AGAATATGCAGCATGTGATGCTACGTATAATGAAATTGTCACAATTGAGCGTCTACGATCTGTTAATCCC
AACAAACCTGCTACAAAAGATACTTTCCATAAGATCAAGCTGGAGGTGCCAGAAGATTTACGACAAATGT
GTGCCAAAGAATCAGCACATAAGGATTTTAAAAAGGCAGTTGGTGCCTTCTCTGTAACTTATGATCCAGA
AAATTATCAGCTGGTAATTTTGTCCATCAATGAAGTCACCTCAAAGCGAGCCCACATGTTGATTGACATG
CACTTTCGAAGTCTGCGCACCAAGTTGTCTCTTATACTGAGAAATGAAGAAGCCAGTAAACAACTGGAGA
GTTCAAGGCAGCTTGCCTCAAGATTTCATGAACAGTTTATCGTACGAGAAGATCTGATGGGTTTAGCTAT
TGGTACTCATGGTGCTAATATTCAGCAAGCTAGAAAAGTGCCTGGCGTCACTGCTATTGATTTAGATGAG
GATACCTGCACATTTCATATTTATGGAGAGGATCAAGATGCAGTGAAAAAGGCTAGAAGCTTTCTGGAAT
TTGCTGAAGATGTCATACAGGTTCCACGAAACTTAGTAGGCAAAGTAATAGGAAAAAATGGAAAGCTGAT
TCAAGAGATCGTGGACAAGTCAGGAGTTGTGAGGGTGAGGATTGAGGCTGAAAATGAGAAAAGTGTCCCA
CAAGAAGAGGAAATTATGCCACCAAGTTCCCTACCTTCCAATAATTCAAGGGTTGGACCTAACTCCTCTG
AAGAAAAGAAACATTTAGATACAAAGGAAAACACCCATTTTTCTCAACCTAACAGTACAAAAGTCCAGAG
GGTGTTAGTGGTTTCATCAATTGTAGCAGGGGGACCCCAGAAACCTGAACCCAAGGCTTGGCAGGGTATG
GTACCATTTGTTTTTGTGGGAACAAAAGACAGCATCGCTAATGCCACTGTTCTTTTGGATTATCACCTGA
ACTATTTAAAGGAAGTAGACCAGTTGCGTTTGGAGAGATTACAAATTGATGAGCAGTTGCGACAAATTGG
AGCTAGTTCTAGACCACCACCAAATCGTACAGATAAGGAAAAAGGCTATGTGACTGATGATGGTCAAGGA
ATGGGTCGAGGTAGTAGACCTTACAGAAATAGGGGGCACGGCAGACGCGGTCCTGGATATACTTCAGGAA
CTAATTCTGAAGCATCAAATGCTGACGAAACAGAATCTGACCACAGAGACGAACTCAGTGATTGGTCATT
AGCTCCAACAGAGGAAGAGAGGGAGAGCTTCCTGCGCAGAGGAGACGGACGGCGGCGTGGAGGAGGAGGA
AGAGGACAAGGAGGAAGAGGAAGAGGAGGAGGCTTCAAAGGAAACGACGATCATTCCCGAACAGATAATC
GTCCACGTAATCCAAGAGAGGCTAAAGGAAGAACAGCTGATGGATCCCTGCAGAGTGCCTCCAGTGAAGG
GAGCCGGCTGCGCACGGGTAAAGATCGTAACCAGAAGAAGGAAAAGCCAGACAGCGTAGATGGGCTGCAA
CCGCTGGTGAATGGAGTACCCTAAATAAGCCGCGGGCCCGGGATCCACCGGATCTAGATAACTGATCATA
ATCAGCCATACCACATTTGTAGAGGTTTTACTTGCTTTAAAAAACCTCCCACACCTCCCCCTGAACCTGA
AACATAAAATGAATGCAATTGTTGTTGTTAACTTGTTTATTGCAGCTTATAATGGTTACAAATAAAGCAA
TAGCATCACAAATTTCACAAATAAAGCATTTTTTTCACTGCATTCTAGTTGTGGTTTGTCCAAACTCATC
AATGTATCTTAACGCGTAAATTGTAAGCGTTAATATTTTGTTAAAATTCGCGTTAAATTTTTGTTAAATC
AGCTCATTTTTTAACCAATAGGCCGAAATCGGCAAAATCCCTTATAAATCAAAAGAATAGACCGAGATAG
GGT
[37 nt withheld, positions 3574-3610]
AAAGAACGTGGACTCCAACGTCAAAGG
[49 nt withheld, positions 3638-3686]
T
[91 nt withheld, positions 3688-3778]
G
[124 nt withheld, positions 3780-3903]
CAGGTGGCACTTTTCGGGGAAATGTGCGCGGAACCCCTATTTGTTTATTTTTCTAAATACATTCAAATAT
GTATCCGCTCATGAGACAATAACCCTGATAAATGCTTCAATAATATTGAAAAAGGAAGAGTCCTGAGGCG
GAAAGAACCAGCTGTGGAATGTGTGTCAGTTAGGGTGTGGAAAGTCCCCAGGCTCCCCAGCAGGCAGAAG
TATGCAAAGCATGCATCTCAATTAGTCAGCAACCAGGTGTGGAAAGTCCCCAGGCTCCCCAGCAGGCAGA
AGTATGCAAAGCATGCATCTCAATTAGTCAGCAACCATAGTCCCGCCCCTAACTCCGCCCATCCCGCCCC
TAACTCCGCCCAGTTCCGCCCATTCTCCGCCCCATGGCTGACTAATTTTTTTTATTTATGCAGAGGCCGA
GGCCGCCTCGGCCTCTGAGCTATTCCAGAAGTAGTGAGGAGGCTTTTTTGGAGGCCTAGGCTTTTGCAAA
GATCGATCAAGAGACAGGATGAGGATCGTTTCGCATGATTGAACAAGATGGATTGCACGCAGGTTCTCCG
GCCGCTTGGGTGGAGAGGCTATTCGGCTATGACTGGGCACAACAGACAATCGGCTGCTCTGATGCCGCCG
TGTTCCGGCTGTCAGCGCAGGGGCGCCCGGTTCTTTTTGTCAAGACCGACCTGTCCGGTGCCCTGAATGA
ACTGCAAGACGAGGCAGCGCGGCTATCGTGGCTGGCCACGACGGGCGTTCCTTGCGCAGCTGTGCTCGAC
GTTGTCACTGAAGCGGGAAGGGACTGGCTGCTATTGGGCGAAGTGCCGGGGCAGGATCTCCTGTCATCTC
ACCTTGCTCCTGCCGAGAAAGTATCCATCATGGCTGATGCAATGCGGCGGCTGCATACGCTTGATCCGGC
TACCTGCCCATTCGACCACCAAGCGAAACATCGCATCGAGCGAGCACGTACTCGGATGGAAGCCGGTCTT
GTCGATCAGGATGATCTGGACGAAGAGCATCAGGGGCTCGCGCCAGCCGAACTGTTCGCCAGGCTCAAGG
CGAGCATGCCCGACGGCGAGGATCTCGTCGTGACCCATGGCGATGCCTGCTTGCCGAATATCATGGTGGA
AAATGGCCGCTTTTCTGGATTCATCGACTGTGGCCGGCTGGGTGTGGCGGACCGCTATCAGGACATAGCG
TTGGCTACCCGTGATATTGCTGAAGAGCTTGGCGGCGAATGGGCTGACCGCTTCCTCGTGCTTTACGGTA
TCGCCGCTCCCGATTCGCAGCGCATCGCCTTCTATCGCCTTCTTGACGAGTTCTTCTGAGCGGGACTCTG
GGGTTCGAAATGACCGACCAAGCGACGCCCAACCTGCCATCACGAGATTTCGATTCCACCGCCGCCTTCT
ATGAAAGGTTGGGCTTCGGAATCGTTTTCCGGGACGCCGGCTGGATGATCCTCCAGCGCGGGGATCTCAT
GCTGGAGTTCTTCGCCCACCCTAGGGGGAGGCTAACTGAAACACGGAAGGAGACAATACCGGAAGGAACC
CGCGCTATGACGGCAATAAAAAGACAGAATAAAACGCACGGTGTTGGGTCGTTTGTTCATAAACGCGGGG
TTCGGTCCCAGGGCTGGCACTCTGTCGATACCCCACCGAGACCCCATTGGGGCCAATACGCCCGCGTTTC
TTCCTTTTCCCCACCCCACCCCCCAAGTTCGGGTGAAGGCCCAGGGCTCGCAGCCAACGTCGGGGCGGCA
GGCCCTGCCATAGCCTCAGGTTACTCATATATACTTTAGATTGATTTAAAACTTCATTTTTAATTTAAAA
GGATCTAGGTGAAGATCCTTTTTGATAATCTCATGACCAAAATCCCTTAACGTGAGTTTTCGTTCCACTG
AGCGTCAGACCCCGTAGAAAAGATCAAAGGATCTTCTTGAGATCCTTTTTTTCTGCGCGTAATCTGCTGC
TTGCAAACAAAAAAACCACCGCTACCAGCGGTGGTTTGTTTGCCGGATCAAGAGCTACCAACTCTTTTTC
CGAAGGTAACTGGCTTCAGCAGAGCGCAGATACCAAATACTGTTCTTCTAGTGTAGCCGTAGTTAGGCCA
CCACTTCAAGAACTCTGTAGCACCGCCTACATACCTCGCTCTGCTAATCCTGTTACCAGTGGCTGCTGCC
AGTGGCGATAAGTCGTGTCTTACCGGGTTGGACTCAAGACGATAGTTACCGGATAAGGCGCAGCGGTCGG
GCTGAACGGGGGGTTCGTGCACACAGCCCAGCTTGGAGCGAACGACCTACACCGAACTGAGATACCTACA
GCGTGAGCTATGAGAAAGCGCCACGCTTCCCGAAGGGAGAAAGGCGGACAGGTATCCGGTAAGCGGCAGG
GTCGGAACAGGAGAGCGCACGAGGGAGCTTCCAGGGGGAAACGCCTGGTATCTTTATAGTCCTGTCGGGT
TTCGCCACCTCTGACTTGAGCGTCGATTTTTGTGATGCTCGTCAGGGGGGCGGAGCCTATGGAAAAACGC
CAGCAACGCGGCCTTTTTACGGTTCCTGGCCTTTTGCTGGCCTTTTGCTCACATGTTCTTTCCTGCGTTA
TCCCCTGATTCTGTGGATAACCGTATTACCGCCATGCATTAGTTATTAATAGTAATCAATTACGGGGTCA
TTAGTTCATAGCCCATATATGGAGTTCCG
